Addgene plasmid #102887: PB-CAG-DDdCas9VPP300-T2A-GFP-IRES-Neo
Purpose: PiggyBac transposon system construct with constitutive CAG promoter expression of TMP inducible DDdCas9VP192-P300core activator followed by T2A-EGFP as a reporter and IRES-Neo as selection
Depositing lab: Timo Otonkoski. Depositing organization: University of Helsinki. Publication: Human pluripotent reprogramming with CRISPR activators. Weltner J, Balboa D, Katayama S, Bespalov M, Krjutskov K, Jouhilahti EM, Trokovic R, Kere J, Otonkoski T. Nat Commun. 2018 Jul 6;9(1):2643. doi: 10.1038/s41467-018-05067-x. PubMed 29980666.
Backbone
  Vector backbone: PB-CAG
  Vector type: Mammalian Expression, CRISPR
  Selectable markers: Neomycin (select with G418)
Growth in bacteria
  Bacterial resistance: Ampicillin, 100 μg/mL
  Growth temperature: 37°C
  Growth strain: DH5alpha
  Copy number: High Copy
Gene/Insert
  Gene/Insert name: DDdCas9VP192-P300-T2A-GFP-IRES-Neo
  Mutation: D10A, H840A
  Promoter: CAG
  Cloning method: Restriction Enzyme; 5′ cloning site unknown (unknown if destroyed); 3′ cloning site unknown (unknown if destroyed)
  Sequencing primers: 5′ unknown
Terms and licenses: Academic/Nonprofit Terms; Industry Terms: Not Available to Industry
How to cite: PB-CAG-DDdCas9VPP300-T2A-GFP-IRES-Neo was a gift from Timo Otonkoski (Addgene plasmid # 102887 ; http://n2t.net/addgene:102887 ; RRID:Addgene_102887)
