[The description below was written by a language model from this plasmid's Addgene catalogue record and pLannotate feature annotations shown in this document.]
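Description:
PB-CAG-DDdCas9VPP300-T2A-GFP-IRES-Neo is a 15.5 kb mammalian expression plasmid for CRISPR activation, built on a PB-CAG piggyBac transposon backbone so that the cargo can be integrated into a host genome when a piggyBac transposase is supplied. It is propagated in E. coli as a high-copy plasmid through a ColE1/pUC-type origin with ampicillin resistance, and also carries an f1 origin. The automated feature table does not annotate the piggyBac terminal repeats, so their positions cannot be given from this record. It does pick up leftover cloning elements (lac promoter/operator fragments, T3 and T7 promoters, an attR1 site, small ble and Mos fragments), which appear to be backbone remnants.

The payload is a single long transcription unit driven by the constitutive CAG promoter (CMV enhancer, chicken β-actin promoter and chimeric intron) and terminated by a bGH polyadenylation signal. The first open reading frame begins with an E. coli DHFR-derived destabilisation domain, which causes the fusion protein to be degraded unless the ligand trimethoprim (TMP) is present, making activator levels drug-inducible despite constitutive transcription. This is followed by an HA epitope fragment and S. pyogenes Cas9 carrying D10A and H840A, which abolish nuclease activity. Downstream are four tandem blocks of VP16 minimal activation domain repeats (VP192) and the histone acetyltransferase core of human p300. A T2A peptide, named in the record but not annotated, releases EGFP as a co-translated reporter, and an EMCV IRES drives neomycin phosphotransferase for G418 selection of stable cells. No guide RNA cassette is annotated, so guides must be provided separately. The associated publication concerns human pluripotent reprogramming by activating endogenous genes with CRISPR activators.
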