Features (pLannotate 1.2.2; 33 found; start..end, strand, type, name):
     24..128     +  promoter       AmpR promoter: bla
    129..989     +  CDS            AmpR: β-lactamase; bla; confers resistance to ampicillin, carbenicillin, and related antibiotics
   1160..1748    +  rep_origin     ori: high-copy-number ColE1/pMB1/pBR322/pUC origin of replication
   1931..2023    +  CDS            lacI (fragment): lac repressor; lacI; The lac repressor binds to the lac operator to inhibit transcription in E. coli. This inhibition can be relieved by adding lactose or isopropyl-β-D-thiogalactopyranoside (IPTG).
   2036..2057    +  protein_bind   CAP binding site: CAP binding activates transcription in the presence of cAMP. E. coli catabolite activator protein
   2072..2102    +  promoter       lac promoter: promoter for the E. coli lac operon
   2106..2128    +  protein_bind   lac operator (fragment): The lac repressor binds to the lac operator to inhibit transcription in E. coli. This inhibition can be relieved by adding lactose or isopropyl-β-D-thiogalactopyranoside (IPTG). lac repressor encoded by lacI
   2171..2189    +  promoter       T3 promoter: promoter for bacteriophage T3 RNA polymerase
   2540..2843    +  enhancer       CMV enhancer: human cytomegalovirus immediate early enhancer
   2845..3122    +  promoter       chicken β-actin promoter: No description available
   3123..4139    +  intron         chimeric intron: chimera between introns from chicken β-actin and rabbit β-globin
   4206..4681    +  CDS            ecDHFR (fragment): E. coli dihydrofolate reductase; folA
   4707..4734    +  CDS            3xHA (fragment): three tandem HA epitope tags
   4767..8867    +  CDS            Cas9: Cas9 (Csn1) endonuclease from the Streptococcus pyogenes Type II CRISPR/Cas system generates RNA-guided double strand breaks in DNA
   8928..9038    +  CDS            VP48: 3 tandem repeats of the minimal activation domain of herpes simplex virus VP16 (Cheng et al., 2013)
   9090..9200    +  CDS            VP48: 3 tandem repeats of the minimal activation domain of herpes simplex virus VP16 (Cheng et al., 2013)
   9252..9362    +  CDS            VP48: 3 tandem repeats of the minimal activation domain of herpes simplex virus VP16 (Cheng et al., 2013)
   9414..9524    +  CDS            VP48: 3 tandem repeats of the minimal activation domain of herpes simplex virus VP16 (Cheng et al., 2013)
   9573..11423   +  CDS            p300 core: catalytic histone acetyltransferase core of the human E1A-associated protein p300 (Delvecchio et al., 2013); EP300
  11511..12230   +  CDS            EGFP: the original enhanced GFP (Yang et al., 1996) mammalian codon-optimized
  12363..12825   +  misc_feature   IRES: internal ribosome entry site (IRES) of the encephalomyocarditis virus (EMCV)
  12844..13633   +  CDS            NeoR/KanR (fragment): aminoglycoside phosphotransferase from Tn5; aph(3')-II (or nptII); confers resistance to neomycin, kanamycin, and G418 (Geneticin®)
  13640..13708   +  CDS            ble (fragment): BLE_KLEPN - Experimental evidence at protein level: Swiss-Prot protein existence level 1. Binding protein with a strong affinity to the bleomycin family of antibiotics. Binds to CL990; an antimitotic-antibiotic compound. From Klebsiella pneumoniae.
  13804..13875   +  CDS            Mos (fragment): MOS_MOUSE - Experimental evidence at transcript level: Swiss-Prot protein existence level 2. From Mus musculus (Mouse).
  13941..14165   +  polyA_signal   bGH poly(A) signal: bovine growth hormone polyadenylation signal
  14234..14256   -  protein_bind   lac operator (fragment): The lac repressor binds to the lac operator to inhibit transcription in E. coli. This inhibition can be relieved by adding lactose or isopropyl-β-D-thiogalactopyranoside (IPTG). lac repressor encoded by lacI
  14260..14290   -  promoter       lac promoter: promoter for the E. coli lac operon
  14305..14326   -  protein_bind   CAP binding site: CAP binding activates transcription in the presence of cAMP. E. coli catabolite activator protein
  14339..14378   -  CDS            lacI (fragment): lac repressor; lacI; The lac repressor binds to the lac operator to inhibit transcription in E. coli. This inhibition can be relieved by adding lactose or isopropyl-β-D-thiogalactopyranoside (IPTG).
  14385..14509   -  protein_bind   attR1: mutant version of attR; recombination site for the Gateway® LR reaction LR Clonase™
  14863..14881   -  promoter       T7 promoter: promoter for bacteriophage T7 RNA polymerase
  14889..15044   +  CDS            lacZα (fragment): LacZα fragment of β-galactosidase; lacZ fragment
  15049..15477   +  rep_origin     f1 ori (sequence partly withheld): f1 bacteriophage origin of replication; arrow indicates direction of (+) strand synthesis
>Addgene plasmid #102887 | PB-CAG-DDdCas9VPP300-T2A-GFP-IRES-Neo | depositor full sequence | sequence record 194715 | PB-CAG-DDdCas9VPP300-T2A-GFP-IRES-Neo sequence 15506 bps
GTGGCACTTTTCGGGGAAATGTGCGCGGAACCCCTATTTGTTTATTTTTCTAAATACATTCAAATATGTA
TCCGCTCATGAGACAATAACCCTGATAAATGCTTCAATAATATTGAAAAAGGAAGAGTATGAGTATTCAA
CATTTCCGTGTCGCCCTTATTCCCTTTTTTGCGGCATTTTGCCTTCCTGTTTTTGCTCACCCAGAAACGC
TGGTGAAAGTAAAAGATGCTGAAGATCAGTTGGGTGCACGAGTGGGTTACATCGAACTGGATCTCAACAG
CGGTAAGATCCTTGAGAGTTTTCGCCCCGAAGAACGTTTTCCAATGATGAGCACTTTTAAAGTTCTGCTA
TGTGGCGCGGTATTATCCCGTATTGACGCCGGGCAAGAGCAACTCGGTCGCCGCATACACTATTCTCAGA
ATGACTTGGTTGAGTACTCACCAGTCACAGAAAAGCATCTTACGGATGGCATGACAGTAAGAGAATTATG
CAGTGCTGCCATAACCATGAGTGATAACACTGCGGCCAACTTACTTCTGACAACGATCGGAGGACCGAAG
GAGCTAACCGCTTTTTTGCACAACATGGGGGATCATGTAACTCGCCTTGATCGTTGGGAACCGGAGCTGA
ATGAAGCCATACCAAACGACGAGCGTGACACCACGATGCCTGTAGCAATGGCAACAACGTTGCGCAAACT
ATTAACTGGCGAACTACTTACTCTAGCTTCCCGGCAACAATTAATAGACTGGATGGAGGCGGATAAAGTT
GCAGGACCACTTCTGCGCTCGGCCCTTCCGGCTGGCTGGTTTATTGCTGATAAATCTGGAGCCGGTGAGC
GTGGGTCTCGCGGTATCATTGCAGCACTGGGGCCAGATGGTAAGCCCTCCCGTATCGTAGTTATCTACAC
GACGGGGAGTCAGGCAACTATGGATGAACGAAATAGACAGATCGCTGAGATAGGTGCCTCACTGATTAAG
CATTGGTAACTGTCAGACCAAGTTTACTCATATATACTTTAGATTGATTTAAAACTTCATTTTTAATTTA
AAAGGATCTAGGTGAAGATCCTTTTTGATAATCTCATGACCAAAATCCCTTAACGTGAGTTTTCGTTCCA
CTGAGCGTCAGACCCCGTAGAAAAGATCAAAGGATCTTCTTGAGATCCTTTTTTTCTGCGCGTAATCTGC
TGCTTGCAAACAAAAAAACCACCGCTACCAGCGGTGGTTTGTTTGCCGGATCAAGAGCTACCAACTCTTT
TTCCGAAGGTAACTGGCTTCAGCAGAGCGCAGATACCAAATACTGTCCTTCTAGTGTAGCCGTAGTTAGG
CCACCACTTCAAGAACTCTGTAGCACCGCCTACATACCTCGCTCTGCTAATCCTGTTACCAGTGGCTGCT
GCCAGTGGCGATAAGTCGTGTCTTACCGGGTTGGACTCAAGACGATAGTTACCGGATAAGGCGCAGCGGT
CGGGCTGAACGGGGGGTTCGTGCACACAGCCCAGCTTGGAGCGAACGACCTACACCGAACTGAGATACCT
ACAGCGTGAGCTATGAGAAAGCGCCACGCTTCCCGAAGGGAGAAAGGCGGACAGGTATCCGGTAAGCGGC
AGGGTCGGAACAGGAGAGCGCACGAGGGAGCTTCCAGGGGGAAACGCCTGGTATCTTTATAGTCCTGTCG
GGTTTCGCCACCTCTGACTTGAGCGTCGATTTTTGTGATGCTCGTCAGGGGGGCGGAGCCTATGGAAAAA
CGCCAGCAACGCGGCCTTTTTACGGTTCCTGGCCTTTTGCTGGCCTTTTGCTCACATGTTCTTTCCTGCG
TTATCCCCTGATTCTGTGGATAACCGTATTACCGCCTTTGAGTGAGCTGATACCGCTCGCCGCAGCCGAA
CGACCGAGCGCAGCGAGTCAGTGAGCGAGGAAGCGGAAGAGCGCCCAATACGCAAACCGCCTCTCCCCGC
GCGTTGGCCGATTCATTAATGCAGCTGGCACGACAGGTTTCCCGACTGGAAAGCGGGCAGTGAGCGCAAC
GCAATTAATGTGAGTTAGCTCACTCATTAGGCACCCCAGGCTTTACACTTTATGCTTCCGGCTCGTATGT
TGTGTGGAATTGTGAGCGGATAACAATTTCACACAGGAAACAGCTATGACCATGATTACGCCAAGCGCGC
AATTAACCCTCACTAAAGGGAACAAAAGCTGGATTAATTAAGCGGCCGCATACGCGTATACTAGATTAAC
CCTAGAAAGATAATCATATTGTGACGTACGTTAAAGATAATCATGCGTAAAATTGACGCATGTGTTTTAT
CGGTCTGTATATCGAGGTTTATTTATTAATTTGAATAGATATTAAGTTTTATTATATTTACACTTACATA
CTAATAATAAATTCAACAAACAATTTATTTATGTTTATTTATTTATTAAAAAAAAACAAAAACTCAAAAT
TTCTTCTATAAAGTAACAAAACTTTTAACTAGTTATTAATAGTAATCAATTACGGGGTCATTAGTTCATA
GCCCATATATGGAGTTCCGCGTTACATAACTTACGGTAAATGGCCCGCCTGGCTGACCGCCCAACGACCC
CCGCCCATTGACGTCAATAATGACGTATGTTCCCATAGTAACGCCAATAGGGACTTTCCATTGACGTCAA
TGGGTGGAGTATTTACGGTAAACTGCCCACTTGGCAGTACATCAAGTGTATCATATGCCAAGTACGCCCC
CTATTGACGTCAATGACGGTAAATGGCCCGCCTGGCATTATGCCCAGTACATGACCTTATGGGACTTTCC
TACTTGGCAGTACATCTACGTATTAGTCATCGCTATTACCATGGTCGAGGTGAGCCCCACGTTCTGCTTC
ACTCTCCCCATCTCCCCCCCCTCCCCACCCCCAATTTTGTATTTATTTATTTTTTAATTATTTTGTGCAG
CGATGGGGGCGGGGGGGGGGGGGGGGCGCGCGCCAGGCGGGGCGGGGCGGGGCGAGGGGCGGGGCGGGGC
GAGGCGGAGAGGTGCGGCGGCAGCCAATCAGAGCGGCGCGCTCCGAAAGTTTCCTTTTATGGCGAGGCGG
CGGCGGCGGCGGCCCTATAAAAAGCGAAGCGCGCGGCGGGCGGGAGTCGCTGCGCGCTGCCTTCGCCCCG
TGCCCCGCTCCGCCGCCGCCTCGCGCCGCCCGCCCCGGCTCTGACTGACCGCGTTACTCCCACAGGTGAG
CGGGCGGGACGGCCCTTCTCCTCCGGGCTGTAATTAGCGCTTGGTTTAATGACGGCTTGTTTCTTTTCTG
TGGCTGCGTGAAAGCCTTGAGGGGCTCCGGGAGGGCCCTTTGTGCGGGGGGAGCGGCTCGGGGGGTGCGT
GCGTGTGTGTGTGCGTGGGGAGCGCCGCGTGCGGCTCCGCGCTGCCCGGCGGCTGTGAGCGCTGCGGGCG
CGGCGCGGGGCTTTGTGCGCTCCGCAGTGTGCGCGAGGGGAGCGCGGCCGGGGGCGGTGCCCCGCGGTGC
GGGGGGGGCTGCGAGGGGAACAAAGGCTGCGTGCGGGGTGTGTGCGTGGGGGGGTGAGCAGGGGGTGTGG
GCGCGTCGGTCGGGCTGCAACCCCCCCTGCACCCCCCTCCCCGAGTTGCTGAGCACGGCCCGGCTTCGGG
TGCGGGGCTCCGTACGGGGCGTGGCGCGGGGCTCGCCGTGCCGGGCGGGGGGTGGCGGCAGGTGGGGGTG
CCGGGCGGGGCGGGGCCGCCTCGGGCCGGGGAGGGCTCGGGGGAGGGGCGCGGCGGCCCCCGGAGCGCCG
GCGGCTGTCGAGGCGCGGCGAGCCGCAGCCATTGCCTTTTATGGTAATCGTGCGAGAGGGCGCAGGGACT
TCCTTTGTCCCAAATCTGTGCGGAGCCGAAATCTGGGAGGCGCCGCCGCACCCCCTCTAGCGGGCGCGGG
GCGAAGCGGTGCGGCGCCGGCAGGAAGGAAATGGGCGGGGAGGGCCTTCGTGCGTCGCCGCGCCGCCGTC
CCCTTCTCCCTCTCCAGCCTCGGGGCTGTCCGCGGGGGGACGGCTGCCTTCGGGGGGGACGGGGCAGGGC
GGGGTTCGGCTTCTGGCGTGTGACCGGCGGCTCTAGAGCCTCTGCTAACCATGTTCATGCCTTCTTCTTT
TTCNTACAGCTCCTGGGCAACGTGCTGGTTATTGTGCTGTCTCATCATTTTGGCAAAGAATTGGGATCCG
CCACCATGATCAGTCTGATTGCGGCGTTAGCGGTAGATTACGTTATCGGCATGGAAAACGCCATGCCGTG
GAACCTGCCTGCCGATCTCGCCTGGTTTAAACGCAACACCTTAAATAAACCCGTGATTATGGGCCGCCAT
ACCTGGGAATCAATCGGTCGTCCGTTGCCAGGACGCAAAAATATTATCCTCAGCAGTCAACCGAGTACGG
ACGATCGCGTAACGTGGGTGAAGTCGGTGGATGAAGCCATCGCGGCGTGTGGTGACGTACCAGAAATCAT
GGTGATTGGCGGCGGTCGCGTTATTGAACAGTTCTTGCCAAAAGCGCAAAAACTGTATCTGACGCATATC
GACGCAGAAGTGGAAGGCGACACCCATTTCCCGGATTACGAGCCGGATGACTGGGAATCGGTATTCAGCG
AATTCCACGATGCTGATGCGCAGAACTCTCACAGCTATTGCTTTGAGATTCTGGAGCGGCGAGGCTCCGG
AACCGGTGCCACCATGTACCCATACGATGTTCCAGATTACGCTTCGCCGAAGAAAAAGCGCAAGGTCGAA
GCGTCCGACAAGAAGTACAGCATCGGCCTGGCCATCGGCACCAACTCTGTGGGCTGGGCCGTGATCACCG
ACGAGTACAAGGTGCCCAGCAAGAAATTCAAGGTGCTGGGCAACACCGACCGGCACAGCATCAAGAAGAA
CCTGATCGGAGCCCTGCTGTTCGACAGCGGCGAAACAGCCGAGGCCACCCGGCTGAAGAGAACCGCCAGA
AGAAGATACACCAGACGGAAGAACCGGATCTGCTATCTGCAAGAGATCTTCAGCAACGAGATGGCCAAGG
TGGACGACAGCTTCTTCCACAGACTGGAAGAGTCCTTCCTGGTGGAAGAGGATAAGAAGCACGAGCGGCA
CCCCATCTTCGGCAACATCGTGGACGAGGTGGCCTACCACGAGAAGTACCCCACCATCTACCACCTGAGA
AAGAAACTGGTGGACAGCACCGACAAGGCCGACCTGCGGCTGATCTATCTGGCCCTGGCCCACATGATCA
AGTTCCGGGGCCACTTCCTGATCGAGGGCGACCTGAACCCCGACAACAGCGACGTGGACAAGCTGTTCAT
CCAGCTGGTGCAGACCTACAACCAGCTGTTCGAGGAAAACCCCATCAACGCCAGCGGCGTGGACGCCAAG
GCCATCCTGTCTGCCAGACTGAGCAAGAGCAGACGGCTGGAAAATCTGATCGCCCAGCTGCCCGGCGAGA
AGAAGAATGGCCTGTTCGGCAACCTGATTGCCCTGAGCCTGGGCCTGACCCCCAACTTCAAGAGCAACTT
CGACCTGGCCGAGGATGCCAAACTGCAGCTGAGCAAGGACACCTACGACGACGACCTGGACAACCTGCTG
GCCCAGATCGGCGACCAGTACGCCGACCTGTTTCTGGCCGCCAAGAACCTGTCCGACGCCATCCTGCTGA
GCGACATCCTGAGAGTGAACACCGAGATCACCAAGGCCCCCCTGAGCGCCTCTATGATCAAGAGATACGA
CGAGCACCACCAGGACCTGACCCTGCTGAAAGCTCTCGTGCGGCAGCAGCTGCCTGAGAAGTACAAAGAG
ATTTTCTTCGACCAGAGCAAGAACGGCTACGCCGGCTACATTGACGGCGGAGCCAGCCAGGAAGAGTTCT
ACAAGTTCATCAAGCCCATCCTGGAAAAGATGGACGGCACCGAGGAACTGCTCGTGAAGCTGAACAGAGA
GGACCTGCTGCGGAAGCAGCGGACCTTCGACAACGGCAGCATCCCCCACCAGATCCACCTGGGAGAGCTG
CACGCCATTCTGCGGCGGCAGGAAGATTTTTACCCATTCCTGAAGGACAACCGGGAAAAGATCGAGAAGA
TCCTGACCTTCCGCATCCCCTACTACGTGGGCCCTCTGGCCAGGGGAAACAGCAGATTCGCCTGGATGAC
CAGAAAGAGCGAGGAAACCATCACCCCCTGGAACTTCGAGGAAGTGGTGGACAAGGGCGCTTCCGCCCAG
AGCTTCATCGAGCGGATGACCAACTTCGATAAGAACCTGCCCAACGAGAAGGTGCTGCCCAAGCACAGCC
TGCTGTACGAGTACTTCACCGTGTATAACGAGCTGACCAAAGTGAAATACGTGACCGAGGGAATGAGAAA
GCCCGCCTTCCTGAGCGGCGAGCAGAAAAAGGCCATCGTGGACCTGCTGTTCAAGACCAACCGGAAAGTG
ACCGTGAAGCAGCTGAAAGAGGACTACTTCAAGAAAATCGAGTGCTTCGACTCCGTGGAAATCTCCGGCG
TGGAAGATCGGTTCAACGCCTCCCTGGGCACATACCACGATCTGCTGAAAATTATCAAGGACAAGGACTT
CCTGGACAATGAGGAAAACGAGGACATTCTGGAAGATATCGTGCTGACCCTGACACTGTTTGAGGACAGA
GAGATGATCGAGGAACGGCTGAAAACCTATGCCCACCTGTTCGACGACAAAGTGATGAAGCAGCTGAAGC
GGCGGAGATACACCGGCTGGGGCAGGCTGAGCCGGAAGCTGATCAACGGCATCCGGGACAAGCAGTCCGG
CAAGACAATCCTGGATTTCCTGAAGTCCGACGGCTTCGCCAACAGAAACTTCATGCAGCTGATCCACGAC
GACAGCCTGACCTTTAAAGAGGACATCCAGAAAGCCCAGGTGTCCGGCCAGGGCGATAGCCTGCACGAGC
ACATTGCCAATCTGGCCGGCAGCCCCGCCATTAAGAAGGGCATCCTGCAGACAGTGAAGGTGGTGGACGA
GCTCGTGAAAGTGATGGGCCGGCACAAGCCCGAGAACATCGTGATCGAAATGGCCAGAGAGAACCAGACC
ACCCAGAAGGGACAGAAGAACAGCCGCGAGAGAATGAAGCGGATCGAAGAGGGCATCAAAGAGCTGGGCA
GCCAGATCCTGAAAGAACACCCCGTGGAAAACACCCAGCTGCAGAACGAGAAGCTGTACCTGTACTACCT
GCAGAATGGGCGGGATATGTACGTGGACCAGGAACTGGACATCAACCGGCTGTCCGACTACGATGTCGAC
GCCATCGTGCCTCAGAGCTTTCTGAAGGACGACTCCATCGACAACAAGGTGCTGACCAGAAGCGACAAGA
ACCGGGGCAAGAGCGACAACGTGCCCTCCGAAGAGGTCGTGAAGAAGATGAAGAACTACTGGCGGCAGCT
GCTGAACGCCAAGCTGATTACCCAGAGAAAGTTCGACAATCTGACCAAGGCCGAGAGAGGCGGCCTGAGC
GAACTGGATAAGGCCGGCTTCATCAAGAGACAGCTGGTGGAAACCCGGCAGATCACAAAGCACGTGGCAC
AGATCCTGGACTCCCGGATGAACACTAAGTACGACGAGAATGACAAGCTGATCCGGGAAGTGAAAGTGAT
CACCCTGAAGTCCAAGCTGGTGTCCGATTTCCGGAAGGATTTCCAGTTTTACAAAGTGCGCGAGATCAAC
AACTACCACCACGCCCACGACGCCTACCTGAACGCCGTCGTGGGAACCGCCCTGATCAAAAAGTACCCTA
AGCTGGAAAGCGAGTTCGTGTACGGCGACTACAAGGTGTACGACGTGCGGAAGATGATCGCCAAGAGCGA
GCAGGAAATCGGCAAGGCTACCGCCAAGTACTTCTTCTACAGCAACATCATGAACTTTTTCAAGACCGAG
ATTACCCTGGCCAACGGCGAGATCCGGAAGCGGCCTCTGATCGAGACAAACGGCGAAACCGGGGAGATCG
TGTGGGATAAGGGCCGGGATTTTGCCACCGTGCGGAAAGTGCTGAGCATGCCCCAAGTGAATATCGTGAA
AAAGACCGAGGTGCAGACAGGCGGCTTCAGCAAAGAGTCTATCCTGCCCAAGAGGAACAGCGATAAGCTG
ATCGCCAGAAAGAAGGACTGGGACCCTAAGAAGTACGGCGGCTTCGACAGCCCCACCGTGGCCTATTCTG
TGCTGGTGGTGGCCAAAGTGGAAAAGGGCAAGTCCAAGAAACTGAAGAGTGTGAAAGAGCTGCTGGGGAT
CACCATCATGGAAAGAAGCAGCTTCGAGAAGAATCCCATCGACTTTCTGGAAGCCAAGGGCTACAAAGAA
GTGAAAAAGGACCTGATCATCAAGCTGCCTAAGTACTCCCTGTTCGAGCTGGAAAACGGCCGGAAGAGAA
TGCTGGCCTCTGCCGGCGAACTGCAGAAGGGAAACGAACTGGCCCTGCCCTCCAAATATGTGAACTTCCT
GTACCTGGCCAGCCACTATGAGAAGCTGAAGGGCTCCCCCGAGGATAATGAGCAGAAACAGCTGTTTGTG
GAACAGCACAAGCACTACCTGGACGAGATCATCGAGCAGATCAGCGAGTTCTCCAAGAGAGTGATCCTGG
CCGACGCTAATCTGGACAAAGTGCTGTCCGCCTACAACAAGCACCGGGATAAGCCCATCAGAGAGCAGGC
CGAGAATATCATCCACCTGTTTACCCTGACCAATCTGGGAGCCCCTGCCGCCTTCAAGTACTTTGACACC
ACCATCGACCGGAAGAGGTACACCAGCACCAAAGAGGTGCTGGACGCCACCCTGATCCACCAGAGCATCA
CCGGCCTGTACGAGACACGGATCGACCTGTCTCAGCTGGGAGGCGACAGCCCCAAGAAGAAGAGAAAGGT
GGAGGCCAGCCTCGAGTGCGAAAGCGGCGGGCCGGCCGACGCCCTTGACGATTTTGACTTAGACATGCTC
CCAGCCGATGCCCTTGACGACTTTGACCTTGATATGCTGCCTGCTGACGCTCTTGACGATTTTGACCTTG
ACATGCTCCCCGGGTCACTACCCAGCGCTAGCGTCGAGTGCGAAAGCGGCGGGCCGGCCGACGCCCTTGA
CGATTTTGACTTAGACATGCTCCCAGCCGATGCCCTTGACGACTTTGACCTTGATATGCTGCCTGCTGAC
GCTCTTGACGATTTTGACCTTGACATGCTCCCCGGGTCACTACCCAGCGCTAGCGTCGAGTGCGAAAGCG
GCGGGCCGGCCGACGCCCTTGACGATTTTGACTTAGACATGCTCCCAGCCGATGCCCTTGACGACTTTGA
CCTTGATATGCTGCCTGCTGACGCTCTTGACGATTTTGACCTTGACATGCTCCCCGGGTCACTACCCAGC
GCTAGCGTCGAGTGCGAAAGCGGCGGGCCGGCCGACGCCCTTGACGATTTTGACTTAGACATGCTCCCAG
CCGATGCCCTTGACGACTTTGACCTTGATATGCTGCCTGCTGACGCTCTTGACGATTTTGACCTTGACAT
GCTCCCCGGGTCACTACCCAGCGCTAGCGTCGAGTTCGAAGGCAGCGGCGGGATTTTCAAACCAGAAGAA
CTACGACAGGCACTGATGCCAACTTTGGAGGCACTTTACCGTCAGGATCCAGAATCCCTTCCCTTTCGTC
AACCTGTGGACCCTCAGCTTTTAGGAATCCCTGATTACTTTGATATTGTGAAGAGCCCCATGGATCTTTC
TACCATTAAGAGGAAGTTAGACACTGGACAGTATCAGGAGCCCTGGCAGTATGTCGATGATATTTGGCTT
ATGTTCAATAATGCCTGGTTATATAACCGGAAAACATCACGGGTATACAAATACTGCTCCAAGCTCTCTG
AGGTCTTTGAACAAGAAATTGACCCAGTGATGCAAAGCCTTGGATACTGTTGTGGCAGAAAGTTGGAGTT
CTCTCCACAGACACTGTGTTGCTACGGCAAACAGTTGTGCACAATACCTCGTGATGCCACTTATTACAGT
TACCAGAACAGGTATCATTTCTGTGAGAAGTGTTTCAATGAGATCCAAGGGGAGAGCGTTTCTTTGGGGG
ATGACCCTTCCCAGCCTCAAACTACAATAAATAAAGAACAATTTTCCAAGAGAAAAAATGACACACTGGA
TCCTGAACTGTTTGTTGAATGTACAGAGTGCGGAAGAAAGATGCATCAGATCTGTGTCCTTCACCATGAG
ATCATCTGGCCTGCTGGATTCGTCTGTGATGGCTGTTTAAAGAAAAGTGCACGAACTAGGAAAGAAAATA
AGTTTTCTGCTAAAAGGTTGCCATCTACCAGACTTGGCACCTTTCTAGAGAATCGTGTGAATGACTTTCT
GAGGCGACAGAATCACCCTGAGTCAGGAGAGGTCACTGTTAGAGTAGTTCATGCTTCTGACAAAACCGTG
GAAGTAAAACCAGGCATGAAAGCAAGGTTTGTGGACAGTGGAGAGATGGCAGAATCCTTTCCATACCGAA
CCAAAGCCCTCTTTGCCTTTGAAGAAATTGATGGTGTTGACCTGTGCTTCTTTGGCATGCATGTTCAAGA
GTATGGCTCTGACTGCCCTCCACCCAACCAGAGGAGAGTATACATATCTTACCTCGATAGTGTTCATTTC
TTCCGTCCTAAATGCTTGAGGACTGCAGTCTATCATGAAATCCTAATTGGATATTTAGAATATGTCAAGA
AATTAGGTTACACAACAGGGCATATTTGGGCATGTCCACCAAGTGAGGGAGATGATTATATCTTCCATTG
CCATCCTCCTGACCAGAAGATACCCAAGCCCAAGCGACTGCAGGAATGGTACAAAAAAATGCTTGACAAG
GCTGTATCAGAGCGTATTGTCCATGACTACAAGGATATTTTTAAACAAGCTACTGAAGATAGATTAACAA
GTGCAAAGGAATTGCCTTATTTCGAGGGTGATTTCTGGCCCAATGTTCTGGAAGAAAGCATTAAGGAACT
GGAACAGGAGGAAGAAGAGAGAAAACGAGAGGAAAACACCAGCAATGAAAGCACAGATGTGACCAAGGGA
GACAGCAAAAATGCTAAAAAGAAGAATAATAAGAAAACCAGCAAAAATAAGAGCAGCCTGAGTAGGGGCA
ACAAGAAGAAACCCGGGATGCCCAATGTATCTAACGACCTCTCACAGAAACTATATGCCACCATGGAGAA
GCATAAAGAGGTCTTCTTTGTGATCCGCCTCATTGCTGGCCCTGCTGCCAACTCCCTGCCTCCCATTGTT
GATCCTGATCCTCTCATCCCCTGCGATCTGATGGATGGTCGGGATGCGTTTCTCACGCTGGCAAGGGACA
AGCACCTGGAGTTCTCTTCACTCCGAAGAGCCCAGTGGTCCACCATGTGCATGCTGGTGGAGCTGCACAC
GCAGAGCCAGGACGTCGACACTAGCGTCGACGGCTCCGGAGAGGGCAGAGGAAGTCTGCTAACATGCGGT
GACGTCGAGGAGAATCCTGGCCCAATCGATATGGTGAGCAAGGGCGAGGAGCTGTTCACCGGGGTGGTGC
CCATCCTGGTCGAGCTGGACGGCGACGTAAACGGCCACAAGTTCAGCGTGTCCGGCGAGGGCGAGGGCGA
TGCCACCTACGGCAAGCTGACCCTGAAGTTCATCTGCACCACCGGCAAGCTGCCCGTGCCCTGGCCCACC
CTCGTGACCACCCTGACCTACGGCGTGCAGTGCTTCAGCCGCTACCCCGACCACATGAAGCAGCACGACT
TCTTCAAGTCCGCCATGCCCGAAGGCTACGTCCAGGAGCGCACCATCTTCTTCAAGGACGACGGCAACTA
CAAGACCCGCGCCGAGGTGAAGTTCGAGGGCGACACCCTGGTGAACCGCATCGAGCTGAAGGGCATCGAC
TTCAAGGAGGACGGCAACATCCTGGGGCACAAGCTGGAGTACAACTACAACAGCCACAACGTCTATATCA
TGGCCGACAAGCAGAAGAACGGCATCAAGGTGAACTTCAAGATCCGCCACAACATCGAGGACGGCAGCGT
GCAGCTCGCCGACCACTACCAGCAGAACACCCCCATCGGCGACGGCCCCGTGCTGCTGCCCGACAACCAC
TACCTGAGCACCCAGTCCGCCCTGAGCAAAGACCCCAACGAGAAGCGCGATCACATGGTCCTGCTGGAGT
TCGTGACCGCCGCCGGGATCACTCTCGGCATGGACGAGCTGTACAAGTAATTTAAAGAATTCCGCCCCCC
CCCCCTCTCCCTCCCCCCCCCCTAACGTTACTGGCCGAAGCCGCTTGGAATAAGGCCGGTGTGCGTTTGT
CTATATGTTATTTTCCACCATATTGCCGTCTTTTGGCAATGTGAGGGCCCGGAAACCTGGCCCTGTCTTC
TTGACGAGCATTCCTAGGGGTCTTTCCCCTCTCGCCAAAGGAATGCAAGGTCTGTTGAATGTCGTGAAGG
AAGCAGTTCCTCTGGAAGCTTCTTGAAGACAAACAACGTCTGTAGCGACCCTTTGCAGGCAGCGGAACCC
CCCACCTGGCGACAGGTGCCTCTGCGGCCAAAAGCCACGTGTATAAGATACACCTGCAAAGGCGGCACAA
CCCCAGTGCCACGTTGTGAGTTGGATAGTTGTGGAAAGAGTCAAATGGCTCTCCTCAAGCGTATTCAACA
AGGGGCTGAAGGATGCCCAGAAGGTACCCCATTGTATGGGATCTGATCTGGGGCCTCGGTGCACATGCTT
TACATGTGTTTAGTCGAGGTTAAAAAAACGTCTAGGCCCCCCGAACCACGGGGACGTGGTTTTCCTTTGA
AAAACACGATGATAAGCTTGCCACAACCATGGCTGAACAAGATGGATTGCACGCAGGTTCTCCGGCCGCT
TGGGTGGAGAGGCTATTCGGCTATGACTGGGCACAACAGACAATCGGCTGCTCTGATGCCGCCGTGTTCC
GGCTGTCAGCGCAGGGGCGCCCGGTTCTTTTTGTCAAGACCGACCTGTCCGGTGCCCTGAATGAACTGCA
GGACGAGGCAGCGCGGCTATCGTGGCTGGCCACGACGGGCGTTCCTTGCGCAGCTGTGCTCGACGTTGTC
ACTGAAGCGGGAAGGGACTGGCTGCTATTGGGCGAAGTGCCGGGGCAGGATCTCCTGTCATCTCACCTTG
CTCCTGCCGAGAAAGTATCCATCATGGCTGATGCAATGCGGCGGCTGCATACGCTTGATCCGGCTACCTG
CCCATTCGACCACCAAGCGAAACATCGCATCGAGCGAGCACGTACTCGGATGGAAGCCGGTCTTGTCGAT
CAGGATGATCTGGACGAAGAGCATCAGGGGCTCGCGCCAGCCGAACTGTTCGCCAGGCTCAAGGCGCGCA
TGCCCGACGGCGAGGATCTCGTCGTGACCCATGGCGATGCCTGCTTGCCGAATATCATGGTGGAAAATGG
CCGCTTTTCTGGATTCATCGACTGTGGCCGGCTGGGTGTGGCGGACCGCTATCAGGACATAGCGTTGGCT
ACCCGTGATATTGCTGAAGAGCTTGGCGGCGAATGGGCTGACCGCTTCCTCGTGCTTTACGGTATCGCCG
CTCCCGATTCGCAGCGCATCGCCTTCTATCGCCTTCTTGACGAGTTCTTCTGAGCGGGATCGGCTAGAGT
CGACCCGGACGGGACGCTCCTGCGCCTGATACAGAACGAATTGCTTGCAGGCATCTCATGAGTGTGTCTT
CCCGTTTTCCGCCTGAGGTCACTGCGTGGATGGAGCGCTGGCGCCTGCTGCGCGACGGCGAGCTGCTCAC
CACCCACTCGAGGGCTGCAGCGCTGCAGAGGCCGAGTGCAGAACTGCTCCAAAGGGACCTCAAGGCTTTC
CGAGGGACACTAGGCTGACTCCATCGAGCCAGTGTAGAGATAAGCTTATCGATGATCTAGAGCTCGCTGA
TCAGCCTCGACTGTGCCTTCTAGTTGCCAGCCATCTGTTGTTTGCCCCTCCCCCGTGCCTTCCTTGACCC
TGGAAGGTGCCACTCCCACTGTCCTTTCCTAATAAAATGAGGAAATTGCATCGCATTGTCTGAGTAGGTG
TCATTCTATTCTGGGGGGTGGGGTGGGGCAGGACAGCAAGGGGGAGGATTGGGAAGACAATAGCAGGCAT
GCTGGGGATGCGGTGGGCTCTATGGCTTCTGAGGCGGAAAGAACCTGCAGCCCAAGCTTGGCGTAATCAT
GGTCATAGCTGTTTCCTGTGTGAAATTGTTATCCGCTCACAATTCCACACAACATACGAGCCGGAAGCAT
AAAGTGTAAAGCCTGGGGTGCCTAATGAGTGAGCTAACTCACATTAATTGCGTTGCGCTCACTGCCCGCT
TTCCAGTCGGGAAACCTGTCGTGCCAGCGGATCCCATAGTGACTGGATATGTTGTGTTTTACAGTATTAT
GTAGTCTGTTTTTTATGCAAAATCTAATTTAATATATTGATATTTATATCATTTTACGTTTCTCGTTCAG
CTTTTTTGTACAAACTTGTGCTAGCATTCTAGTTGATATCTATAACAAGAAAATATATATATAATAAGTT
ATCACGTAAGTAGAACATGAAATAACAATATAATTATCGTATGAGTTAAATCTTAAAAGTCACGTAAAAG
ATAATCATGCGTCATTTTGACTCACGCGGTCGTTATAGTTCAAAATCAGTGACACTTACCGCATTGACAA
GCACGCCTCACGGGAGCTCCAAGCGGCGACTGAGATGTCCTAAATGCACAGCGACGGATTCGCGCTATTT
AGAAAGAGAGAGCAATATTTCAAGAATGCATGCGTCAATTTTACGCAGACTATCTTTCTAGGGTTAATCT
AGAATGGCGCGCCCCAATTCGCCCTATAGTGAGTCGTATTACGCGCGCTCACTGGCCGTCGTTTTACAAC
GTCGTGACTGGGAAAACCCTGGCGTTACCCAACTTAATCGCCTTGCAGCACATCCCCCTTTCGCCAGCTG
GCGTAATAGCGAAGAGGCCCGCACCGATCGCCCTTCCCAACAGTTGCGCAGCCTGAATGGCGAATGGG
[124 nt withheld, positions 15049-15172]
C
[91 nt withheld, positions 15174-15264]
A
[49 nt withheld, positions 15266-15314]
CCTTTGACGTTGGAGTCCACGTTCTTT
[37 nt withheld, positions 15342-15378]
ACCCTATCTCGGTCTATTCTTTTGATTTATAAGGGATTTTGCCGATTTCGGCCTATTGGTTAAAAAATGA
GCTGATTTAACAAAAATTTAACGCGAATTTTAACAAAATATTAACGCTTACAATTTAG
