Features (pLannotate 1.2.2; 33 found; start..end, strand, type, name):
     24..128     +  promoter       AmpR promoter: bla
    129..989     +  CDS            AmpR: β-lactamase; bla; confers resistance to ampicillin, carbenicillin, and related antibiotics
   1160..1748    +  rep_origin     ori: high-copy-number ColE1/pMB1/pBR322/pUC origin of replication
   1931..2023    +  CDS            lacI (fragment): lac repressor; lacI; The lac repressor binds to the lac operator to inhibit transcription in E. coli. This inhibition can be relieved by adding lactose or isopropyl-β-D-thiogalactopyranoside (IPTG).
   2036..2057    +  protein_bind   CAP binding site: CAP binding activates transcription in the presence of cAMP. E. coli catabolite activator protein
   2072..2102    +  promoter       lac promoter: promoter for the E. coli lac operon
   2106..2128    +  protein_bind   lac operator (fragment): The lac repressor binds to the lac operator to inhibit transcription in E. coli. This inhibition can be relieved by adding lactose or isopropyl-β-D-thiogalactopyranoside (IPTG). lac repressor encoded by lacI
   2171..2189    +  promoter       T3 promoter: promoter for bacteriophage T3 RNA polymerase
   2540..2843    +  enhancer       CMV enhancer: human cytomegalovirus immediate early enhancer
   2845..3122    +  promoter       chicken β-actin promoter: No description available
   3123..4139    +  intron         chimeric intron: chimera between introns from chicken β-actin and rabbit β-globin
   4206..4681    +  CDS            ecDHFR (fragment): E. coli dihydrofolate reductase; folA
   4707..4734    +  CDS            3xHA (fragment): three tandem HA epitope tags
   4767..8867    +  CDS            Cas9: Cas9 (Csn1) endonuclease from the Streptococcus pyogenes Type II CRISPR/Cas system generates RNA-guided double strand breaks in DNA
   8928..9038    +  CDS            VP48: 3 tandem repeats of the minimal activation domain of herpes simplex virus VP16 (Cheng et al., 2013)
   9090..9200    +  CDS            VP48: 3 tandem repeats of the minimal activation domain of herpes simplex virus VP16 (Cheng et al., 2013)
   9252..9362    +  CDS            VP48: 3 tandem repeats of the minimal activation domain of herpes simplex virus VP16 (Cheng et al., 2013)
   9414..9524    +  CDS            VP48: 3 tandem repeats of the minimal activation domain of herpes simplex virus VP16 (Cheng et al., 2013)
   9573..11423   +  CDS            p300 core: catalytic histone acetyltransferase core of the human E1A-associated protein p300 (Delvecchio et al., 2013); EP300
  11511..12230   +  CDS            EGFP: the original enhanced GFP (Yang et al., 1996) mammalian codon-optimized
  12363..12825   +  misc_feature   IRES: internal ribosome entry site (IRES) of the encephalomyocarditis virus (EMCV)
  12844..13633   +  CDS            NeoR/KanR (fragment): aminoglycoside phosphotransferase from Tn5; aph(3')-II (or nptII); confers resistance to neomycin, kanamycin, and G418 (Geneticin®)
  13640..13708   +  CDS            ble (fragment): BLE_KLEPN - Experimental evidence at protein level: Swiss-Prot protein existence level 1. Binding protein with a strong affinity to the bleomycin family of antibiotics. Binds to CL990; an antimitotic-antibiotic compound. From Klebsiella pneumoniae.
  13804..13875   +  CDS            Mos (fragment): MOS_MOUSE - Experimental evidence at transcript level: Swiss-Prot protein existence level 2. From Mus musculus (Mouse).
  13941..14165   +  polyA_signal   bGH poly(A) signal: bovine growth hormone polyadenylation signal
  14234..14256   -  protein_bind   lac operator (fragment): The lac repressor binds to the lac operator to inhibit transcription in E. coli. This inhibition can be relieved by adding lactose or isopropyl-β-D-thiogalactopyranoside (IPTG). lac repressor encoded by lacI
  14260..14290   -  promoter       lac promoter: promoter for the E. coli lac operon
  14305..14326   -  protein_bind   CAP binding site: CAP binding activates transcription in the presence of cAMP. E. coli catabolite activator protein
  14339..14378   -  CDS            lacI (fragment): lac repressor; lacI; The lac repressor binds to the lac operator to inhibit transcription in E. coli. This inhibition can be relieved by adding lactose or isopropyl-β-D-thiogalactopyranoside (IPTG).
  14385..14509   -  protein_bind   attR1: mutant version of attR; recombination site for the Gateway® LR reaction LR Clonase™
  14863..14881   -  promoter       T7 promoter: promoter for bacteriophage T7 RNA polymerase
  14889..15044   +  CDS            lacZα (fragment): LacZα fragment of β-galactosidase; lacZ fragment
  15049..15477   +  rep_origin     f1 ori (sequence partly withheld): f1 bacteriophage origin of replication; arrow indicates direction of (+) strand synthesis
>Addgene plasmid #102887 | PB-CAG-DDdCas9VPP300-T2A-GFP-IRES-Neo | addgene full sequence | sequence record 262467 | Addgene NGS Result
GTGGCACTTTTCGGGGAAATGTGCGCGGAACCCCTATTTGTTTATTTTTCTAAATACATTCAAATATGTA
TCCGCTCATGAGACAATAACCCTGATAAATGCTTCAATAATATTGAAAAAGGAAGAGTATGAGTATTCAA
CATTTCCGTGTCGCCCTTATTCCCTTTTTTGCGGCATTTTGCCTTCCTGTTTTTGCTCACCCAGAAACGC
TGGTGAAAGTAAAAGATGCTGAAGATCAGTTGGGTGCACGAGTGGGTTACATCGAACTGGATCTCAACAG
CGGTAAGATCCTTGAGAGTTTTCGCCCCGAAGAACGTTTTCCAATGATGAGCACTTTTAAAGTTCTGCTA
TGTGGCGCGGTATTATCCCGTATTGACGCCGGGCAAGAGCAACTCGGTCGCCGCATACACTATTCTCAGA
ATGACTTGGTTGAGTACTCACCAGTCACAGAAAAGCATCTTACGGATGGCATGACAGTAAGAGAATTATG
CAGTGCTGCCATAACCATGAGTGATAACACTGCGGCCAACTTACTTCTGACAACGATCGGAGGACCGAAG
GAGCTAACCGCTTTTTTGCACAACATGGGGGATCATGTAACTCGCCTTGATCGTTGGGAACCGGAGCTGA
ATGAAGCCATACCAAACGACGAGCGTGACACCACGATGCCTGTAGCAATGGCAACAACGTTGCGCAAACT
ATTAACTGGCGAACTACTTACTCTAGCTTCCCGGCAACAATTAATAGACTGGATGGAGGCGGATAAAGTT
GCAGGACCACTTCTGCGCTCGGCCCTTCCGGCTGGCTGGTTTATTGCTGATAAATCTGGAGCCGGTGAGC
GTGGGTCTCGCGGTATCATTGCAGCACTGGGGCCAGATGGTAAGCCCTCCCGTATCGTAGTTATCTACAC
GACGGGGAGTCAGGCAACTATGGATGAACGAAATAGACAGATCGCTGAGATAGGTGCCTCACTGATTAAG
CATTGGTAACTGTCAGACCAAGTTTACTCATATATACTTTAGATTGATTTAAAACTTCATTTTTAATTTA
AAAGGATCTAGGTGAAGATCCTTTTTGATAATCTCATGACCAAAATCCCTTAACGTGAGTTTTCGTTCCA
CTGAGCGTCAGACCCCGTAGAAAAGATCAAAGGATCTTCTTGAGATCCTTTTTTTCTGCGCGTAATCTGC
TGCTTGCAAACAAAAAAACCACCGCTACCAGCGGTGGTTTGTTTGCCGGATCAAGAGCTACCAACTCTTT
TTCCGAAGGTAACTGGCTTCAGCAGAGCGCAGATACCAAATACTGTTCTTCTAGTGTAGCCGTAGTTAGG
CCACCACTTCAAGAACTCTGTAGCACCGCCTACATACCTCGCTCTGCTAATCCTGTTACCAGTGGCTGCT
GCCAGTGGCGATAAGTCGTGTCTTACCGGGTTGGACTCAAGACGATAGTTACCGGATAAGGCGCAGCGGT
CGGGCTGAACGGGGGGTTCGTGCACACAGCCCAGCTTGGAGCGAACGACCTACACCGAACTGAGATACCT
ACAGCGTGAGCTATGAGAAAGCGCCACGCTTCCCGAAGGGAGAAAGGCGGACAGGTATCCGGTAAGCGGC
AGGGTCGGAACAGGAGAGCGCACGAGGGAGCTTCCAGGGGGAAACGCCTGGTATCTTTATAGTCCTGTCG
GGTTTCGCCACCTCTGACTTGAGCGTCGATTTTTGTGATGCTCGTCAGGGGGGCGGAGCCTATGGAAAAA
CGCCAGCAACGCGGCCTTTTTACGGTTCCTGGCCTTTTGCTGGCCTTTTGCTCACATGTTCTTTCCTGCG
TTATCCCCTGATTCTGTGGATAACCGTATTACCGCCTTTGAGTGAGCTGATACCGCTCGCCGCAGCCGAA
CGACCGAGCGCAGCGAGTCAGTGAGCGAGGAAGCGGAAGAGCGCCCAATACGCAAACCGCCTCTCCCCGC
GCGTTGGCCGATTCATTAATGCAGCTGGCACGACAGGTTTCCCGACTGGAAAGCGGGCAGTGAGCGCAAC
GCAATTAATGTGAGTTAGCTCACTCATTAGGCACCCCAGGCTTTACACTTTATGCTTCCGGCTCGTATGT
TGTGTGGAATTGTGAGCGGATAACAATTTCACACAGGAAACAGCTATGACCATGATTACGCCAAGCGCGC
AATTAACCCTCACTAAAGGGAACAAAAGCTGGATTAATTAAGCGGCCGCATACGCGTATACTAGATTAAC
CCTAGAAAGATAATCATATTGTGACGTACGTTAAAGATAATCATGCGTAAAATTGACGCATGTGTTTTAT
CGGTCTGTATATCGAGGTTTATTTATTAATTTGAATAGATATTAAGTTTTATTATATTTACACTTACATA
CTAATAATAAATTCAACAAACAATTTATTTATGTTTATTTATTTATTAAAAAAAAACAAAAACTCAAAAT
TTCTTCTATAAAGTAACAAAACTTTTAACTAGTTATTAATAGTAATCAATTACGGGGTCATTAGTTCATA
GCCCATATATGGAGTTCCGCGTTACATAACTTACGGTAAATGGCCCGCCTGGCTGACCGCCCAACGACCC
CCGCCCATTGACGTCAATAATGACGTATGTTCCCATAGTAACGCCAATAGGGACTTTCCATTGACGTCAA
TGGGTGGAGTATTTACGGTAAACTGCCCACTTGGCAGTACATCAAGTGTATCATATGCCAAGTACGCCCC
CTATTGACGTCAATGACGGTAAATGGCCCGCCTGGCATTATGCCCAGTACATGACCTTATGGGACTTTCC
TACTTGGCAGTACATCTACGTATTAGTCATCGCTATTACCATGGTCGAGGTGAGCCCCACGTTCTGCTTC
ACTCTCCCCATCTCCCCCCCCTCCCCACCCCCAATTTTGTATTTATTTATTTTTTAATTATTTTGTGCAG
CGATGGGGGCGGGGGGGGGGGGGGGGCGCGCGCCGGGGGGGGGGGGGGGGGGGGGGGGGGGGGGSGGGGS
GRGGSGGAGAGGTGCGGCGGCAGCCAATCAGAGCGGCGCGCTCCGAAAGTTTCCTTTTATGGCGAGGCGG
CGGCGGCGGCGGCCCTATAAAAAGCGAAGCGCGCGGCGGGCGGGAGTCGCTGCGCGCTGCCTTCGCCCCG
TGCCCCGCTCCGCCGCCGCCTCGCGCCGCCCGCCCCGGCTCTGACTGACCGCGTTACTCCCACAGGTGAG
CGGGCGGGACGGCCCTTCTCCTCCGGGCTGTAATTAGCGCTTGGTTTAATGACGGCTTGTTTCTTTTCTG
TGGCTGCGTGAAAGCCTTGAGGGGCTCCGGGAGGGCCCTTTGTGCGGGGGGAGCGGCTCGGGGGGTGCGT
GCGTGTGTGTGTGCGTGGGGAGCGCCGCGTGCGGCTCCGCGCTGCCCGGCGGCTGTGAGCGCTGCGGGCG
CGGCGCGGGGCTTTGTGCGCTCCGCAGTGTGCGCGAGGGGAGCGCGGCCGGGGGCGGTGCCCCGCGGTGC
GGGGGGGGCTGCGAGGGGAACAAAGGCTGCGTGCGGGGTGTGTGCGTGGGGGGGTGAGCAGGGGGTGTGG
GCGCGTCGGTCGGGCTGCAACCCCCCCTGCACCCCCCTCCCCGAGTTGCTGAGCACGGCCCGGCTTCGGG
TGCGGGGCTCCGTACGGGGCGTGGCGCGGGGCTCGCCGTGCCGGGCGGGGGGTGGCGGCAGGTGGGGGTG
CCGGGCGGGGCGGGGCCGCCTCGGGCCGGGGRGGGCTCGGGGGAGGGGCGCGGCGGCCCCCGGAGCGCCG
GCGGCTGTCGAGGCGCGGCGAGCCGCAGCCATTGCCTTTTATGGTAATCGTGCGAGAGGGCGCAGGGACT
TCCTTTGTCCCAAATCTGTGCGGAGCCGAAATCTGGGAGGCGCCGCCGCACCCCCTCTAGCGGGCGCGGG
GCGAAGCGGTGCGGCGCCGGCAGGAAGGAAATGGGCGGGGAGGGCCTTCGTGCGTCGCCGCGCCGCCGTC
CCCTTCTCCCTCTCCAGCCTCGGGGCTGTCCGCGGGGGGACGGCTGCCTTCGGGGGGGACGGGGCAGGGC
GGGGTTCGGCTTCTGGCGTGTGACCGGCGGCTCTAGAGCCTCTGCTAACCATGTTCATGCCTTCTTCTTT
TTCCTACAGCTCCTGGGCAACGTGCTGGTTATTGTGCTGTCTCATCATTTTGGCAAAGAATTGGGATCCG
CCACCATGATCAGTCTGATTGCGGCGTTAGCGGTAGATTACGTTATCGGCATGGAAAACGCCATGCCGTG
GAACCTGCCTGCCGATCTCGCCTGGTTTAAACGCAACACCTTAAATAAACCCGTGATTATGGGCCGCCAT
ACCTGGGAATCAATCGGTCGTCCGTTGCCAGGACGCAAAAATATTATCCTCAGCAGTCAACCGAGTACGG
ACGATCGCGTAACGTGGGTGAAGTCGGTGGATGAAGCCATCGCGGCGTGTGGTGACGTACCAGAAATCAT
GGTGATTGGCGGCGGTCGCGTTATTGAACAGTTCTTGCCAAAAGCGCAAAAACTGTATCTGACGCATATC
GACGCAGAAGTGGAAGGCGACACCCATTTCCCGGATTACGAGCCGGATGACTGGGAATCGGTATTCAGCG
AATTCCACGATGCTGATGCGCAGAACTCTCACAGCTATTGCTTTGAGATTCTGGAGCGGCGAGGCTCCGG
AACCGGTGCCACCATGTACCCATACGATGTTCCAGATTACGCTTCGCCGAAGAAAAAGCGCAAGGTCGAA
GCGTCCGACAAGAAGTACAGCATCGGCCTGGCCATCGGCACCAACTCTGTGGGCTGGGCCGTGATCACCG
ACGAGTACAAGGTGCCCAGCAAGAAATTCAAGGTGCTGGGCAACACCGACCGGCACAGCATCAAGAAGAA
CCTGATCGGAGCCCTGCTGTTCGACAGCGGCGAAACAGCCGAGGCCACCCGGCTGAAGAGAACCGCCAGA
AGAAGATACACCAGACGGAAGAACCGGATCTGCTATCTGCAAGAGATCTTCAGCAACGAGATGGCCAAGG
TGGACGACAGCTTCTTCCACAGACTGGAAGAGTCCTTCCTGGTGGAAGAGGATAAGAAGCACGAGCGGCA
CCCCATCTTCGGCAACATCGTGGACGAGGTGGCCTACCACGAGAAGTACCCCACCATCTACCACCTGAGA
AAGAAACTGGTGGACAGCACCGACAAGGCCGACCTGCGGCTGATCTATCTGGCCCTGGCCCACATGATCA
AGTTCCGGGGCCACTTCCTGATCGAGGGCGACCTGAACCCCGACAACAGCGACGTGGACAAGCTGTTCAT
CCAGCTGGTGCAGACCTACAACCAGCTGTTCGAGGAAAACCCCATCAACGCCAGCGGCGTGGACGCCAAG
GCCATCCTGTCTGCCAGACTGAGCAAGAGCAGACGGCTGGAAAATCTGATCGCCCAGCTGCCCGGCGAGA
AGAAGAATGGCCTGTTCGGCAACCTGATTGCCCTGAGCCTGGGCCTGACCCCCAACTTCAAGAGCAACTT
CGACCTGGCCGAGGATGCCAAACTGCAGCTGAGCAAGGACACCTACGACGACGACCTGGACAACCTGCTG
GCCCAGATCGGCGACCAGTACGCCGACCTGTTTCTGGCCGCCAAGAACCTGTCCGACGCCATCCTGCTGA
GCGACATCCTGAGAGTGAACACCGAGATCACCAAGGCCCCCCTGAGCGCCTCTATGATCAAGAGATACGA
CGAGCACCACCAGGACCTGACCCTGCTGAAAGCTCTCGTGCGGCAGCAGCTGCCTGAGAAGTACAAAGAG
ATTTTCTTCGACCAGAGCAAGAACGGCTACGCCGGCTACATTGACGGCGGAGCCAGCCAGGAAGAGTTCT
ACAAGTTCATCAAGCCCATCCTGGAAAAGATGGACGGCACCGAGGAACTGCTCGTGAAGCTGAACAGAGA
GGACCTGCTGCGGAAGCAGCGGACCTTCGACAACGGCAGCATCCCCCACCAGATCCACCTGGGAGAGCTG
CACGCCATTCTGCGGCGGCAGGAAGATTTTTACCCATTCCTGAAGGACAACCGGGAAAAGATCGAGAAGA
TCCTGACCTTCCGCATCCCCTACTACGTGGGCCCTCTGGCCAGGGGAAACAGCAGATTCGCCTGGATGAC
CAGAAAGAGCGAGGAAACCATCACCCCCTGGAACTTCGAGGAAGTGGTGGACAAGGGCGCTTCCGCCCAG
AGCTTCATCGAGCGGATGACCAACTTCGATAAGAACCTGCCCAACGAGAAGGTGCTGCCCAAGCACAGCC
TGCTGTACGAGTACTTCACCGTGTATAACGAGCTGACCAAAGTGAAATACGTGACCGAGGGAATGAGAAA
GCCCGCCTTCCTGAGCGGCGAGCAGAAAAAGGCCATCGTGGACCTGCTGTTCAAGACCAACCGGAAAGTG
ACCGTGAAGCAGCTGAAAGAGGACTACTTCAAGAAAATCGAGTGCTTCGACTCCGTGGAAATCTCCGGCG
TGGAAGATCGGTTCAACGCCTCCCTGGGCACATACCACGATCTGCTGAAAATTATCAAGGACAAGGACTT
CCTGGACAATGAGGAAAACGAGGACATTCTGGAAGATATCGTGCTGACCCTGACACTGTTTGAGGACAGA
GAGATGATCGAGGAACGGCTGAAAACCTATGCCCACCTGTTCGACGACAAAGTGATGAAGCAGCTGAAGC
GGCGGAGATACACCGGCTGGGGCAGGCTGAGCCGGAAGCTGATCAACGGCATCCGGGACAAGCAGTCCGG
CAAGACAATCCTGGATTTCCTGAAGTCCGACGGCTTCGCCAACAGAAACTTCATGCAGCTGATCCACGAC
GACAGCCTGACCTTTAAAGAGGACATCCAGAAAGCCCAGGTGTCCGGCCAGGGCGATAGCCTGCACGAGC
ACATTGCCAATCTGGCCGGCAGCCCCGCCATTAAGAAGGGCATCCTGCAGACAGTGAAGGTGGTGGACGA
GCTCGTGAAAGTGATGGGCCGGCACAAGCCCGAGAACATCGTGATCGAAATGGCCAGAGAGAACCAGACC
ACCCAGAAGGGACAGAAGAACAGCCGCGAGAGAATGAAGCGGATCGAAGAGGGCATCAAAGAGCTGGGCA
GCCAGATCCTGAAAGAACACCCCGTGGAAAACACCCAGCTGCAGAACGAGAAGCTGTACCTGTACTACCT
GCAGAATGGGCGGGATATGTACGTGGACCAGGAACTGGACATCAACCGGCTGTCCGACTACGATGTCGAC
GCCATCGTGCCTCAGAGCTTTCTGAAGGACGACTCCATCGACAACAAGGTGCTGACCAGAAGCGACAAGA
ACCGGGGCAAGAGCGACAACGTGCCCTCCGAAGAGGTCGTGAAGAAGATGAAGAACTACTGGCGGCAGCT
GCTGAACGCCAAGCTGATTACCCAGAGAAAGTTCGACAATCTGACCAAGGCCGAGAGAGGCGGCCTGAGC
GAACTGGATAAGGCCGGCTTCATCAAGAGACAGCTGGTGGAAACCCGGCAGATCACAAAGCACGTGGCAC
AGATCCTGGACTCCCGGATGAACACTAAGTACGACGAGAATGACAAGCTGATCCGGGAAGTGAAAGTGAT
CACCCTGAAGTCCAAGCTGGTGTCCGATTTCCGGAAGGATTTCCAGTTTTACAAAGTGCGCGAGATCAAC
AACTACCACCACGCCCACGACGCCTACCTGAACGCCGTCGTGGGAACCGCCCTGATCAAAAAGTACCCTA
AGCTGGAAAGCGAGTTCGTGTACGGCGACTACAAGGTGTACGACGTGCGGAAGATGATCGCCAAGAGCGA
GCAGGAAATCGGCAAGGCTACCGCCAAGTACTTCTTCTACAGCAACATCATGAACTTTTTCAAGACCGAG
ATTACCCTGGCCAACGGCGAGATCCGGAAGCGGCCTCTGATCGAGACAAACGGCGAAACCGGGGAGATCG
TGTGGGATAAGGGCCGGGATTTTGCCACCGTGCGGAAAGTGCTGAGCATGCCCCAAGTGAATATCGTGAA
AAAGACCGAGGTGCAGACAGGCGGCTTCAGCAAAGAGTCTATCCTGCCCAAGAGGAACAGCGATAAGCTG
ATCGCCAGAAAGAAGGACTGGGACCCTAAGAAGTACGGCGGCTTCGACAGCCCCACCGTGGCCTATTCTG
TGCTGGTGGTGGCCAAAGTGGAAAAGGGCAAGTCCAAGAAACTGAAGAGTGTGAAAGAGCTGCTGGGGAT
CACCATCATGGAAAGAAGCAGCTTCGAGAAGAATCCCATCGACTTTCTGGAAGCCAAGGGCTACAAAGAA
GTGAAAAAGGACCTGATCATCAAGCTGCCTAAGTACTCCCTGTTCGAGCTGGAAAACGGCCGGAAGAGAA
TGCTGGCCTCTGCCGGCGAACTGCAGAAGGGAAACGAACTGGCCCTGCCCTCCAAATATGTGAACTTCCT
GTACCTGGCCAGCCACTATGAGAAGCTGAAGGGCTCCCCCGAGGATAATGAGCAGAAACAGCTGTTTGTG
GAACAGCACAAGCACTACCTGGACGAGATCATCGAGCAGATCAGCGAGTTCTCCAAGAGAGTGATCCTGG
CCGACGCTAATCTGGACAAAGTGCTGTCCGCCTACAACAAGCACCGGGATAAGCCCATCAGAGAGCAGGC
CGAGAATATCATCCACCTGTTTACCCTGACCAATCTGGGAGCCCCTGCCGCCTTCAAGTACTTTGACACC
ACCATCGACCGGAAGAGGTACACCAGCACCAAAGAGGTGCTGGACGCCACCCTGATCCACCAGAGCATCA
CCGGCCTGTACGAGACACGGATCGACCTGTCTCAGCTGGGAGGCGACAGCCCCAAGAAGAAGAGAAAGGT
GGAGGCCAGCCTCGAGTGCGAAAGCGGCGGGCCGGCCGACGCCCTTGACGATTTTGACTTAGACATGCTC
CCAGCCGATGCCCTTGACGACTTTGACCTTGATATGCTGCCTGCTGACGCTCTTGACGATTTTGACCTTG
ACATGCTCCCCGGGTCACTACCCAGCGCTAGCGTCGAGTGCGAAAGCGGCGGGCCGGCCGACGCCCTTGA
CGATTTTGACTTAGACATGCTCCCAGCCGATGCCCTTGACGACTTTGACCTTGATATGCTGCCTGCTGAC
GCTCTTGACGATTTTGACCTTGACATGCTCCCCGGGTCACTACCCAGCGCTAGCGTCGAGTGCGAAAGCG
GCGGGCCGGCCGACGCCCTTGACGATTTTGACTTAGACATGCTCCCAGCCGATGCCCTTGACGACTTTGA
CCTTGATATGCTGCCTGCTGACGCTCTTGACGATTTTGACCTTGACATGCTCCCCGGGTCACTACCCAGC
GCTAGCGTCGAGTGCGAAAGCGGCGGGCCGGCCGACGCCCTTGACGATTTTGACTTAGACATGCTCCCAG
CCGATGCCCTTGACGACTTTGACCTTGATATGCTGCCTGCTGACGCTCTTGACGATTTTGACCTTGACAT
GCTCCCCGGGTCACTACCCAGCGCTAGCGTCGAGTTCGAAGGCAGCGGCGGGATTTTCAAACCAGAAGAA
CTACGACAGGCACTGATGCCAACTTTGGAGGCACTTTACCGTCAGGATCCAGAATCCCTTCCCTTTCGTC
AACCTGTGGACCCTCAGCTTTTAGGAATCCCTGATTACTTTGATATTGTGAAGAGCCCCATGGATCTTTC
TACCATTAAGAGGAAGTTAGACACTGGACAGTATCAGGAGCCCTGGCAGTATGTCGATGATATTTGGCTT
ATGTTCAATAATGCCTGGTTATATAACCGGAAAACATCACGGGTATACAAATACTGCTCCAAGCTCTCTG
AGGTCTTTGAACAAGAAATTGACCCAGTGATGCAAAGCCTTGGATACTGTTGTGGCAGAAAGTTGGAGTT
CTCTCCACAGACACTGTGTTGCTACGGCAAACAGTTGTGCACAATACCTCGTGATGCCACTTATTACAGT
TACCAGAACAGGTATCATTTCTGTGAGAAGTGTTTCAATGAGATCCAAGGGGAGAGCGTTTCTTTGGGGG
ATGACCCTTCCCAGCCTCAAACTACAATAAATAAAGAACAATTTTCCAAGAGAAAAAATGACACACTGGA
TCCTGAACTGTTTGTTGAATGTACAGAGTGCGGAAGAAAGATGCATCAGATCTGTGTCCTTCACCATGAG
ATCATCTGGCCTGCTGGATTCGTCTGTGATGGCTGTTTAAAGAAAAGTGCACGAACTAGGAAAGAAAATA
AGTTTTCTGCTAAAAGGTTGCCATCTACCAGACTTGGCACCTTTCTAGAGAATCGTGTGAATGACTTTCT
GAGGCGACAGAATCACCCTGAGTCAGGAGAGGTCACTGTTAGAGTAGTTCATGCTTCTGACAAAACCGTG
GAAGTAAAACCAGGCATGAAAGCAAGGTTTGTGGACAGTGGAGAGATGGCAGAATCCTTTCCATACCGAA
CCAAAGCCCTCTTTGCCTTTGAAGAAATTGATGGTGTTGACCTGTGCTTCTTTGGCATGCATGTTCAAGA
GTATGGCTCTGACTGCCCTCCACCCAACCAGAGGAGAGTATACATATCTTACCTCGATAGTGTTCATTTC
TTCCGTCCTAAATGCTTGAGGACTGCAGTCTATCATGAAATCCTAATTGGATATTTAGAATATGTCAAGA
AATTAGGTTACACAACAGGGCATATTTGGGCATGTCCACCAAGTGAGGGAGATGATTATATCTTCCATTG
CCATCCTCCTGACCAGAAGATACCCAAGCCCAAGCGACTGCAGGAATGGTACAAAAAAATGCTTGACAAG
GCTGTATCAGAGCGTATTGTCCATGACTACAAGGATATTTTTAAACAAGCTACTGAAGATAGATTAACAA
GTGCAAAGGAATTGCCTTATTTCGAGGGTGATTTCTGGCCCAATGTTCTGGAAGAAAGCATTAAGGAACT
GGAACAGGAGGAAGAAGAGAGAAAACGAGAGGAAAACACCAGCAATGAAAGCACAGATGTGACCAAGGGA
GACAGCAAAAATGCTAAAAAGAAGAATAATAAGAAAACCAGCAAAAATAAGAGCAGCCTGAGTAGGGGCA
ACAAGAAGAAACCCGGGATGCCCAATGTATCTAACGACCTCTCACAGAAACTATATGCCACCATGGAGAA
GCATAAAGAGGTCTTCTTTGTGATCCGCCTCATTGCTGGCCCTGCTGCCAACTCCCTGCCTCCCATTGTT
GATCCTGATCCTCTCATCCCCTGCGATCTGATGGATGGTCGGGATGCGTTTCTCACGCTGGCAAGGGACA
AGCACCTGGAGTTCTCTTCACTCCGAAGAGCCCAGTGGTCCACCATGTGCATGCTGGTGGAGCTGCACAC
GCAGAGCCAGGACGTCGACACTAGCGTCGACGGCTCCGGAGAGGGCAGAGGAAGTCTGCTAACATGCGGT
GACGTCGAGGAGAATCCTGGCCCAATCGATATGGTGAGCAAGGGCGAGGAGCTGTTCACCGGGGTGGTGC
CCATCCTGGTCGAGCTGGACGGCGACGTAAACGGCCACAAGTTCAGCGTGTCCGGCGAGGGCGAGGGCGA
TGCCACCTACGGCAAGCTGACCCTGAAGTTCATCTGCACCACCGGCAAGCTGCCCGTGCCCTGGCCCACC
CTCGTGACCACCCTGACCTACGGCGTGCAGTGCTTCAGCCGCTACCCCGACCACATGAAGCAGCACGACT
TCTTCAAGTCCGCCATGCCCGAAGGCTACGTCCAGGAGCGCACCATCTTCTTCAAGGACGACGGCAACTA
CAAGACCCGCGCCGAGGTGAAGTTCGAGGGCGACACCCTGGTGAACCGCATCGAGCTGAAGGGCATCGAC
TTCAAGGAGGACGGCAACATCCTGGGGCACAAGCTGGAGTACAACTACAACAGCCACAACGTCTATATCA
TGGCCGACAAGCAGAAGAACGGCATCAAGGTGAACTTCAAGATCCGCCACAACATCGAGGACGGCAGCGT
GCAGCTCGCCGACCACTACCAGCAGAACACCCCCATCGGCGACGGCCCCGTGCTGCTGCCCGACAACCAC
TACCTGAGCACCCAGTCCGCCCTGAGCAAAGACCCCAACGAGAAGCGCGATCACATGGTCCTGCTGGAGT
TCGTGACCGCCGCCGGGATCACTCTCGGCATGGACGAGCTGTACAAGTAATTTAAAGAATTCCGCCCCCC
CCCCCTCTCCCTCCCCCCCCCCTAACGTTACTGGCCGAAGCCGCTTGGAATAAGGCCGGTGTGCGTTTGT
CTATATGTTATTTTCCACCATATTGCCGTCTTTTGGCAATGTGAGGGCCCGGAAACCTGGCCCTGTCTTC
TTGACGAGCATTCCTAGGGGTCTTTCCCCTCTCGCCAAAGGAATGCAAGGTCTGTTGAATGTCGTGAAGG
AAGCAGTTCCTCTGGAAGCTTCTTGAAGACAAACAACGTCTGTAGCGACCCTTTGCAGGCAGCGGAACCC
CCCACCTGGCGACAGGTGCCTCTGCGGCCAAAAGCCACGTGTATAAGATACACCTGCAAAGGCGGCACAA
CCCCAGTGCCACGTTGTGAGTTGGATAGTTGTGGAAAGAGTCAAATGGCTCTCCTCAAGCGTATTCAACA
AGGGGCTGAAGGATGCCCAGAAGGTACCCCATTGTATGGGATCTGATCTGGGGCCTCGGTGCACATGCTT
TACATGTGTTTAGTCGAGGTTAAAAAAACGTCTAGGCCCCCCGAACCACGGGGACGTGGTTTTCCTTTGA
AAAACACGATGATAAGCTTGCCACAACCATGGCTGAACAAGATGGATTGCACGCAGGTTCTCCGGCCGCT
TGGGTGGAGAGGCTATTCGGCTATGACTGGGCACAACAGACAATCGGCTGCTCTGATGCCGCCGTGTTCC
GGCTGTCAGCGCAGGGGCGCCCGGTTCTTTTTGTCAAGACCGACCTGTCCGGTGCCCTGAATGAACTGCA
GGACGAGGCAGCGCGGCTATCGTGGCTGGCCACGACGGGCGTTCCTTGCGCAGCTGTGCTCGACGTTGTC
ACTGAAGCGGGAAGGGACTGGCTGCTATTGGGCGAAGTGCCGGGGCAGGATCTCCTGTCATCTCACCTTG
CTCCTGCCGAGAAAGTATCCATCATGGCTGATGCAATGCGGCGGCTGCATACGCTTGATCCGGCTACCTG
CCCATTCGACCACCAAGCGAAACATCGCATCGAGCGAGCACGTACTCGGATGGAAGCCGGTCTTGTCGAT
CAGGATGATCTGGACGAAGAGCATCAGGGGCTCGCGCCAGCCGAACTGTTCGCCAGGCTCAAGGCGCGCA
TGCCCGACGGCGAGGATCTCGTCGTGACCCATGGCGATGCCTGCTTGCCGAATATCATGGTGGAAAATGG
CCGCTTTTCTGGATTCATCGACTGTGGCCGGCTGGGTGTGGCGGACCGCTATCAGGACATAGCGTTGGCT
ACCCGTGATATTGCTGAAGAGCTTGGCGGCGAATGGGCTGACCGCTTCCTCGTGCTTTACGGTATCGCCG
CTCCCGATTCGCAGCGCATCGCCTTCTATCGCCTTCTTGACGAGTTCTTCTGAGCGGGATCGGCTAGAGT
CGACCCGGACGGGACGCTCCTGCGCCTGATACAGAACGAATTGCTTGCAGGCATCTCATGAGTGTGTCTT
CCCGTTTTCCGCCTGAGGTCACTGCGTGGATGGAGCGCTGGCGCCTGCTGCGCGACGGCGAGCTGCTCAC
CACCCACTCGAGGGCTGCAGCGCTGCAGAGGCCGAGTGCAGAACTGCTCCAAAGGGACCTCAAGGCTTTC
CGAGGGACACTAGGCTGACTCCATCGAGCCAGTGTAGAGATAAGCTTATCGATGATCTAGAGCTCGCTGA
TCAGCCTCGACTGTGCCTTCTAGTTGCCAGCCATCTGTTGTTTGCCCCTCCCCCGTGCCTTCCTTGACCC
TGGAAGGTGCCACTCCCACTGTCCTTTCCTAATAAAATGAGGAAATTGCATCGCATTGTCTGAGTAGGTG
TCATTCTATTCTGGGGGGTGGGGTGGGGCAGGACAGCAAGGGGGAGGATTGGGAAGACAATAGCAGGCAT
GCTGGGGATGCGGTGGGCTCTATGGCTTCTGAGGCGGAAAGAACCTGCAGCCCAAGCTTGGCGTAATCAT
GGTCATAGCTGTTTCCTGTGTGAAATTGTTATCCGCTCACAATTCCACACAACATACGAGCCGGAAGCAT
AAAGTGTAAAGCCTGGGGTGCCTAATGAGTGAGCTAACTCACATTAATTGCGTTGCGCTCACTGCCCGCT
TTCCAGTCGGGAAACCTGTCGTGCCAGCGGATCCCATAGTGACTGGATATGTTGTGTTTTACAGTATTAT
GTAGTCTGTTTTTTATGCAAAATCTAATTTAATATATTGATATTTATATCATTTTACGTTTCTCGTTCAG
CTTTTTTGTACAAACTTGTGCTAGCATTCTAGTTGATATCTATAACAAGAAAATATATATATAATAAGTT
ATCACGTAAGTAGAACATGAAATAACAATATAATTATCGTATGAGTTAAATCTTAAAAGTCACGTAAAAG
ATAATCATGCGTCATTTTGACTCACGCGGTCGTTATAGTTCAAAATCAGTGACACTTACCGCATTGACAA
GCACGCCTCACGGGAGCTCCAAGCGGCGACTGAGATGTCCTAAATGCACAGCGACGGATTCGCGCTATTT
AGAAAGAGAGAGCAATATTTCAAGAATGCATGCGTCAATTTTACGCAGACTATCTTTCTAGGGTTAATCT
AGAATGGCGCGCCCCAATTCGCCCTATAGTGAGTCGTATTACGCGCGCTCACTGGCCGTCGTTTTACAAC
GTCGTGACTGGGAAAACCCTGGCGTTACCCAACTTAATCGCCTTGCAGCACATCCCCCTTTCGCCAGCTG
GCGTAATAGCGAAGAGGCCCGCACCGATCGCCCTTCCCAACAGTTGCGCAGCCTGAATGGCGAATGGG
[124 nt withheld, positions 15049-15172]
C
[91 nt withheld, positions 15174-15264]
A
[49 nt withheld, positions 15266-15314]
CCTTTGACGTTGGAGTCCACGTTCTTT
[37 nt withheld, positions 15342-15378]
ACCCTATCTCGGTCTATTCTTTTGATTTATAAGGGATTTTGCCGATTTCGGCCTATTGGTTAAAAAATGA
GCTGATTTAACAAAAATTTAACGCGAATTTTAACAAAATATTAACGCTTACAATTTAG
